>Addgene plasmid #124227 | pKH-1699 | depositor full sequence | sequence record 236902 | pKH-1699 sequence 8077 bps
CTAGAGGTACCCGTTACATAACTTACGGTAAATGGCCCGCCTGGCTGACCGCCCAACGACCCCCGCCCAT
TGACGTCAATAGTAACGCCAATAGGGACTTTCCATTGACGTCAATGGGTGGAGTATTTACGGTAAACTGC
CCACTTGGCAGTACATCAAGTGTATCATATGCCAAGTACGCCCCCTATTGACGTCAATGACGGTAAATGG
CCCGCCTGGCATTGTGCCCAGTACATGACCTTATGGGACTTTCCTACTTGGCAGTACATCTACGTATTAG
TCATCGCTATTACCATGGTCGAGGTGAGCCCCACGTTCTGCTTCACTCTCCCCATCTCCCCCCCCTCCCC
ACCCCCAATTTTGTATTTATTTATTTTTTAATTATTTTGTGCAGCGATGGGGGCGGGGGGGGGGGGGGGG
CGCGCGCCAGGCGGGGCGGGGCGGGGCGAGGGGCGGGGCGGGGCGAGGCGGAGAGGTGCGGCGGCAGCCA
ATCAGAGCGGCGCGCTCCGAAAGTTTCCTTTTATGGCGAGGCGGCGGCGGCGGCGGCCCTATAAAAAGCG
AAGCGCGCGGCGGGCGGGAGTCGCTGCGACGCTGCCTTCGCCCCGTGCCCCGCTCCGCCGCCGCCTCGCG
CCGCCCGCCCCGGCTCTGACTGACCGCGTTACTCCCACAGGTGAGCGGGCGGGACGGCCCTTCTCCTCCG
GGCTGTAATTAGCTGAGCAAGAGGTAAGGGTTTAAGGGATGGTTGGTTGGTGGGGTATTAATGTTTAATT
ACCTGGAGCACCTGCCTGAAATCACTTTTTTTCAGGTTGGACCGGTGCCACCATGGACTATAAGGACCAC
GACGGAGACTACAAGGATCATGATATTGATTACAAAGACGATGACGATAAGATGGCCCCAAAGAAGAAGC
GGAAGGTCGGTATCCACGGAGTCCCAGCAGCCGACAAGAAGTACAGCATCGGCCTGGACATCGGCACCAA
CTCTGTGGGCTGGGCCGTGATCACCGACGAGTACAAGGTGCCCAGCAAGAAATTCAAGGTGCTGGGCAAC
ACCGACCGGCACAGCATCAAGAAGAACCTGATCGGAGCCCTGCTGTTCGACAGCGGCGAAACAGCCGAGG
CCACCCGGCTGAAGAGAACCGCCAGAAGAAGATACACCAGACGGAAGAACCGGATCTGCTATCTGCAAGA
GATCTTCAGCAACGAGATGGCCAAGGTGGACGACAGCTTCTTCCACAGACTGGAAGAGTCCTTCCTGGTG
GAAGAGGATAAGAAGCACGAGCGGCACCCCATCTTCGGCAACATCGTGGACGAGGTGGCCTACCACGAGA
AGTACCCCACCATCTACCACCTGAGAAAGAAACTGGTGGACAGCACCGACAAGGCCGACCTGCGGCTGAT
CTATCTGGCCCTGGCCCACATGATCAAGTTCCGGGGCCACTTCCTGATCGAGGGCGACCTGAACCCCGAC
AACAGCGACGTGGACAAGCTGTTCATCCAGCTGGTGCAGACCTACAACCAGCTGTTCGAGGAAAACCCCA
TCAACGCCAGCGGCGTGGACGCCAAGGCCATCCTGTCTGCCAGACTGAGCAAGAGCAGACGGCTGGAAAA
TCTGATCGCCCAGCTGCCCGGCGAGAAGAAGAATGGCCTGTTCGGAAACCTGATTGCCCTGAGCCTGGGC
CTGACCCCCAACTTCAAGAGCAACTTCGACCTGGCCGAGGATGCCAAACTGCAGCTGAGCAAGGACACCT
ACGACGACGACCTGGACAACCTGCTGGCCCAGATCGGCGACCAGTACGCCGACCTGTTTCTGGCCGCCAA
GAACCTGTCCGACGCCATCCTGCTGAGCGACATCCTGAGAGTGAACACCGAGATCACCAAGGCCCCCCTG
AGCGCCTCTATGATCAAGAGATACGACGAGCACCACCAGGACCTGACCCTGCTGAAAGCTCTCGTGCGGC
AGCAGCTGCCTGAGAAGTACAAAGAGATTTTCTTCGACCAGAGCAAGAACGGCTACGCCGGCTACATTGA
CGGCGGAGCCAGCCAGGAAGAGTTCTACAAGTTCATCAAGCCCATCCTGGAAAAGATGGACGGCACCGAG
GAACTGCTCGTGAAGCTGAACAGAGAGGACCTGCTGCGGAAGCAGCGGACCTTCGACAACGGCAGCATCC
CCCACCAGATCCACCTGGGAGAGCTGCACGCCATTCTGCGGCGGCAGGAAGATTTTTACCCATTCCTGAA
GGACAACCGGGAAAAGATCGAGAAGATCCTGACCTTCCGCATCCCCTACTACGTGGGCCCTCTGGCCAGG
GGAAACAGCAGATTCGCCTGGATGACCAGAAAGAGCGAGGAAACCATCACCCCCTGGAACTTCGAGGAAG
TGGTGGACAAGGGCGCTTCCGCCCAGAGCTTCATCGAGCGGATGACCGCCTTCGATAAGAACCTGCCCAA
CGAGAAGGTGCTGCCCAAGCACAGCCTGCTGTACGAGTACTTCACCGTGTATAACGAGCTGACCAAAGTG
AAATACGTGACCGAGGGAATGAGAAAGCCCGCCTTCCTGAGCGGCGAGCAGAAAAAGGCCATCGTGGACC
TGCTGTTCAAGACCAACCGGAAAGTGACCGTGAAGCAGCTGAAAGAGGACTACTTCAAGAAAATCGAGTG
CTTCGACTCCGTGGAAATCTCCGGCGTGGAAGATCGGTTCAACGCCTCCCTGGGCACATACCACGATCTG
CTGAAAATTATCAAGGACAAGGACTTCCTGGACAATGAGGAAAACGAGGACATTCTGGAAGATATCGTGC
TGACCCTGACACTGTTTGAGGACAGAGAGATGATCGAGGAACGGCTGAAAACCTATGCCCACCTGTTCGA
CGACAAAGTGATGAAGCAGCTGAAGCGGCGGAGATACACCGGCTGGGGCGCGCTGAGCCGGAAGCTGATC
AACGGCATCCGCGACAAGCAGTCCGGCAAGACAATCCTGGATTTCCTGAAGTCCGACGGCTTCGCCAACA
GAAACTTCATGGCGCTGATCCACGACGACAGCCTGACCTTTAAAGAGGACATCCAGAAAGCCCAGGTGTC
CGGCCAGGGCGATAGCCTGCACGAGCACATTGCCAATCTCGCCGGCAGCCCCGCCATTAAGAAGGGCATC
CTCCAGACAGTGAAGGTGGTGGACGAGCTGGTGAAAGTGATGGGCCGGCACAAGCCCGAGAACATCGTGA
TCGAAATGGCCAGAGAGAACCAGACCACCCAGAAGGGACAGAAGAACAGTCGCGAGAGAATGAAGCGGAT
CGAAGAGGGCATCAAAGAGCTGGGCAGCCAGATCCTGAAAGAACACCCCGTGGAAAACACCCAGCTCCAG
AACGAGAAGCTGTACCTGTACTACCTCCAGAATGGGCGGGATATGTACGTGGACCAGGAACTGGACATCA
ACCGGCTGTCCGACTACGATGTGGACCATATCGTGCCTCAGAGCTTTCTTAAGGACGACTCCATCGACAA
CAAGGTGCTGACCAGAAGCGACAAGAACCGGGGCAAGAGCGACAACGTGCCCTCCGAAGAGGTCGTGAAG
AAGATGAAGAACTACTGGCGGCAGCTGCTGAACGCCAAGCTGATTACCCAGAGAAAGTTCGACAATCTGA
CCAAGGCCGAGAGAGGCGGCCTGAGCGAACTGGATAAGGCCGGCTTCATCAAGAGACAGCTGGTGGAAAC
CCGGGCGATCACAAAGCACGTGGCACAGATCCTGGACTCCCGGATGAACACTAAGTACGACGAGAATGAC
AAGCTGATCCGGGAAGTGAAAGTGATCACCCTGAAGTCCAAGCTGGTGTCCGATTTCCGGAAGGATTTCC
AGTTTTACAAAGTGCGCGAGATCAACAACTACCACCACGCCCACGACGCCTACCTGAACGCCGTCGTGGG
AACCGCCCTGATCAAAAAGTACCCTAAGCTGGAAAGCGAGTTCGTGTACGGCGACTACAAGGTGTACGAC
GTGCGGAAGATGATCGCCAAGAGCGAGCAGGAAATCGGCAAGGCTACCGCCAAGTACTTCTTCTACAGCA
ACATCATGAACTTTTTCAAGACCGAGATTACCCTGGCCAACGGCGAGATCCGGAAGCGGCCTCTGATCGA
GACAAACGGCGAAACCGGGGAGATCGTGTGGGATAAGGGCCGGGATTTTGCCACCGTGCGGAAAGTGCTG
AGCATGCCCCAAGTGAATATCGTGAAAAAGACCGAGGTGCAGACAGGCGGCTTCAGCAAAGAGTCTATCC
TGCCCAAGAGGAACAGCGATAAGCTGATCGCCAGAAAGAAGGACTGGGATCCTAAGAAGTACGGCGGCTT
CGACAGCCCCACCGTGGCCTATTCTGTGCTGGTGGTGGCCAAAGTGGAAAAGGGCAAGTCCAAGAAGCTT
AAGAGTGTGAAAGAGCTGCTGGGGATCACCATCATGGAAAGAAGCAGCTTCGAGAAGAATCCCATCGACT
TTCTGGAAGCCAAGGGCTACAAAGAAGTGAAAAAGGACCTGATCATCAAGCTGCCTAAGTACTCGCTCTT
CGAGCTGGAAAACGGCCGGAAGAGAATGCTGGCCTCTGCCGGCGAATTGCAGAAGGGAAACGAACTGGCT
CTTCCCTCCAAATATGTGAACTTCCTGTACCTGGCCAGCCACTATGAGAAGCTGAAGGGCTCCCCCGAGG
ATAATGAGCAGAAACAGCTGTTTGTGGAACAGCACAAGCACTACCTGGACGAGATCATCGAGCAGATCAG
CGAGTTCTCCAAGAGAGTGATCCTGGCCGACGCTAATCTGGACAAAGTGCTGTCCGCCTACAACAAGCAC
CGGGATAAGCCCATCAGAGAGCAGGCCGAGAATATCATCCACCTGTTTACCCTGACCAATCTGGGAGCCC
CTGCCGCCTTCAAGTACTTTGACACCACCATCGATAGGAAGAGGTACACGTCGACCAAAGAGGTGCTGGA
CGCCACCCTGATCCACCAGAGCATCACCGGCCTGTACGAAACGCGTATCGACCTGTCTCAGCTGGGAGGC
GACAAAAGGCCGGCGGCCACGAAAAAGGCCGGCCAGGCAAAAAAGAAAAAGTAAGAATTCCTAGAGCTCG
CTGATCAGCCTCGACTGTGCCTTCTAGTTGCCAGCCATCTGTTGTTTGCCCCTCCCCCGTGCCTTCCTTG
ACCCTGGAAGGTGCCACTCCCACTGTCCTTTCCTAATAAAATGAGGAAATTGCATCGCATTGTCTGAGTA
GGTGTCATTCTATTCTGGGGGGTGGGGTGGGGCAGGACAGCAAGGGGGAGGATTGGGAAGAGAATAGCAG
GCATGCTGGGGAGCGGCCGCAGGAACCCCTAGTGATGGAGTTGGCCACTCCCTCTCTGCGCGCTCGCTCG
CTCACTGAGGCCGGGCGACCAAAGGTCGCCCGACGCCCGGGCTTTGCCCGGGCGGCCTCAGTGAGCGAGC
GAGCGCGCAGCTGCCTGCAGGGGCGCCTGATGCGGTATTTTCTCCTTACGCATCTGTGCGGTATTTCACA
CCGCATA
[142 nt withheld, positions 5538-5679]
C
[141 nt withheld, positions 5681-5821]
CCTTTGACGTTGGAGTCCACGTTCTTT
[37 nt withheld, positions 5849-5885]
ACCCTATCTCGGGCTATTCTTTTGATTTATAAGGGATTTTGCCGATTTCGGCCTATTGGTTAAAAAATGA
GCTGATTTAACAAAAATTTAACGCGAATTTTAACAAAATATTAACGTTTACAATTTTATGGTGCACTCTC
AGTACAATCTGCTCTGATGCCGCATAGTTAAGCCAGCCCCGACACCCGCCAACACCCGCTGACGCGCCCT
GACGGGCTTGTCTGCTCCCGGCATCCGCTTACAGACAAGCTGTGACCGTCTCCGGGAGCTGCATGTGTCA
GAGGTTTTCACCGTCATCACCGAAACGCGCGAGACGAAAGGGCCTCGTGATACGCCTATTTTTATAGGTT
AATGTCATGATAATAATGGTTTCTTAGACGTCAGGTGGCACTTTTCGGGGAAATGTGCGCGGAACCCCTA
TTTGTTTATTTTTCTAAATACATTCAAATATGTATCCGCTCATGAGACAATAACCCTGATAAATGCTTCA
ATAATATTGAAAAAGGAAGAGTATGAGTATTCAACATTTCCGTGTCGCCCTTATTCCCTTTTTTGCGGCA
TTTTGCCTTCCTGTTTTTGCTCACCCAGAAACGCTGGTGAAAGTAAAAGATGCTGAAGATCAGTTGGGTG
CACGAGTGGGTTACATCGAACTGGATCTCAACAGCGGTAAGATCCTTGAGAGTTTTCGCCCCGAAGAACG
TTTTCCAATGATGAGCACTTTTAAAGTTCTGCTATGTGGCGCGGTATTATCCCGTATTGACGCCGGGCAA
GAGCAACTCGGTCGCCGCATACACTATTCTCAGAATGACTTGGTTGAGTACTCACCAGTCACAGAAAAGC
ATCTTACGGATGGCATGACAGTAAGAGAATTATGCAGTGCTGCCATAACCATGAGTGATAACACTGCGGC
CAACTTACTTCTGACAACGATCGGAGGACCGAAGGAGCTAACCGCTTTTTTGCACAACATGGGGGATCAT
GTAACTCGCCTTGATCGTTGGGAACCGGAGCTGAATGAAGCCATACCAAACGACGAGCGTGACACCACGA
TGCCTGTAGCAATGGCAACAACGTTGCGCAAACTATTAACTGGCGAACTACTTACTCTAGCTTCCCGGCA
ACAATTAATAGACTGGATGGAGGCGGATAAAGTTGCAGGACCACTTCTGCGCTCGGCCCTTCCGGCTGGC
TGGTTTATTGCTGATAAATCTGGAGCCGGTGAGCGTGGAAGCCGCGGTATCATTGCAGCACTGGGGCCAG
ATGGTAAGCCCTCCCGTATCGTAGTTATCTACACGACGGGGAGTCAGGCAACTATGGATGAACGAAATAG
ACAGATCGCTGAGATAGGTGCCTCACTGATTAAGCATTGGTAACTGTCAGACCAAGTTTACTCATATATA
CTTTAGATTGATTTAAAACTTCATTTTTAATTTAAAAGGATCTAGGTGAAGATCCTTTTTGATAATCTCA
TGACCAAAATCCCTTAACGTGAGTTTTCGTTCCACTGAGCGTCAGACCCCGTAGAAAAGATCAAAGGATC
TTCTTGAGATCCTTTTTTTCTGCGCGTAATCTGCTGCTTGCAAACAAAAAAACCACCGCTACCAGCGGTG
GTTTGTTTGCCGGATCAAGAGCTACCAACTCTTTTTCCGAAGGTAACTGGCTTCAGCAGAGCGCAGATAC
CAAATACTGTCCTTCTAGTGTAGCCGTAGTTAGGCCACCACTTCAAGAACTCTGTAGCACCGCCTACATA
CCTCGCTCTGCTAATCCTGTTACCAGTGGCTGCTGCCAGTGGCGATAAGTCGTGTCTTACCGGGTTGGAC
TCAAGACGATAGTTACCGGATAAGGCGCAGCGGTCGGGCTGAACGGGGGGTTCGTGCACACAGCCCAGCT
TGGAGCGAACGACCTACACCGAACTGAGATACCTACAGCGTGAGCTATGAGAAAGCGCCACGCTTCCCGA
AGGGAGAAAGGCGGACAGGTATCCGGTAAGCGGCAGGGTCGGAACAGGAGAGCGCACGAGGGAGCTTCCA
GGGGGAAACGCCTGGTATCTTTATAGTCCTGTCGGGTTTCGCCACCTCTGACTTGAGCGTCGATTTTTGT
GATGCTCGTCAGGGGGGCGGAGCCTATGGAAAAACGCCAGCAACGCGGCCTTTTTACGGTTCCTGGCCTT
TTGCTGGCCTTTTGCTCACATG
Features (pLannotate 1.2.2; 14 found; start..end, strand, type, name):
     12..297     +  enhancer       CMV enhancer: human cytomegalovirus immediate early enhancer; contains an 18-bp deletion relative to the standard CMV enhancer
    299..576     +  promoter       chicken β-actin promoter: No description available
    577..805     +  intron         hybrid intron: hybrid between chicken β-actin (CBA) and minute virus of mice (MMV) introns (Gray et al., 2011)
    943..5043    +  CDS            Cas9: Cas9 (Csn1) endonuclease from the Streptococcus pyogenes Type II CRISPR/Cas system generates RNA-guided double strand breaks in DNA
   5044..5091    +  CDS            nucleoplasmin NLS: bipartite nuclear localization signal from nucleoplasmin
   5125..5236    +  polyA_signal   bGH poly(A) signal: bovine growth hormone polyadenylation signal
   5341..5481    +  repeat_region  AAV2 ITR: inverted terminal repeat of adeno-associated virus serotype 2 inverted
   5486..5537    -  misc_feature   bom (fragment): basis of mobility region from pBR322
   5556..5936    +  rep_origin     M13 ori (sequence partly withheld): M13 bacteriophage origin of replication; arrow indicates direction of (+) strand synthesis
   6012..6061    -  misc_feature   bom (fragment): basis of mobility region from pBR322
   6163..6198    -  CDS            rop (fragment): Rop protein, which maintains plasmids at low copy number; rop
   6293..6397    +  promoter       AmpR promoter: bla
   6398..7258    +  CDS            AmpR: β-lactamase; bla; confers resistance to ampicillin, carbenicillin, and related antibiotics
   7429..8017    +  rep_origin     ori: high-copy-number ColE1/pMB1/pBR322/pUC origin of replication
