>Addgene plasmid #124227 | pKH-1699 | addgene full sequence | sequence record 243688 | Addgene  NGS Result
CTAGAGGTACCCGTTACATAACTTACGGTAAATGGCCCGCCTGGCTGACCGCCCAACGACCCCCGCCCAT
TGACGTCAATAGTAACGCCAATAGGGACTTTCCATTGACGTCAATGGGTGGAGTATTTACGGTAAACTGC
CCACTTGGCAGTACATCAAGTGTATCATATGCCAAGTACGCCCCCTATTGACGTCAATGACGGTAAATGG
CCCGCCTGGCATTGTGCCCAGTACATGACCTTATGGGACTTTCCTACTTGGCAGTACATCTACGTATTAG
TCATCGCTATTACCATGGTCGAGGTGAGCCCCACGTTCTGCTTCACTCTCCCCATCTCCCCCCCCTCCCC
ACCCCCAATTTTGTATTTATTTATTTTTTAATTATTTTGTGCAGCGATGGGGGCGGGGGGGGGGGGGGGG
CGCGCGCCRGGSGGGGSGGGGSGGGGSGRGGGGSGGGGSGGGGCGAGGCGGAGAGGTGCGGCGGCAGCCA
ATCAGAGCGGCGCGCTCCGAAAGTTTCCTTTTATGGCGAGGCGGCGGCGGCGGCGGCCCTATAAAAAGCG
AAGCGCGCGGCGGGCGGGAGTCGCTGCGCGCTGCCTTCGCCCCGTGCCCCGCTCCGCCGCCGCCTCGCGC
CGCCCGCCCCGGCTCTGACTGACCGCGTTACTCCCACAGGTGAGCGGGCGGGACGGCCCTTCTCCTCCGG
GCTGTAATTAGCTGAGCAAGAGGTAAGGGTTTAAGGGATGGTTGGTTGGTGGGGTATTAATGTTTAATTA
CCTGGAGCACCTGCCTGAAATCACTTTTTTTCAGGTTGGACCGGTGCCACCATGGACTATAAGGACCACG
ACGGAGACTACAAGGATCATGATATTGATTACAAAGACGATGACGATAAGATGGCCCCAAAGAAGAAGCG
GAAGGTCGGTATCCACGGAGTCCCAGCAGCCGACAAGAAGTACAGCATCGGCCTGGACATCGGCACCAAC
TCTGTGGGCTGGGCCGTGATCACCGACGAGTACAAGGTGCCCAGCAAGAAATTCAAGGTGCTGGGCAACA
CCGACCGGCACAGCATCAAGAAGAACCTGATCGGAGCCCTGCTGTTCGACAGCGGCGAAACAGCCGAGGC
CACCCGGCTGAAGAGAACCGCCAGAAGAAGATACACCAGACGGAAGAACCGGATCTGCTATCTGCAAGAG
ATCTTCAGCAACGAGATGGCCAAGGTGGACGACAGCTTCTTCCACAGACTGGAAGAGTCCTTCCTGGTGG
AAGAGGATAAGAAGCACGAGCGGCACCCCATCTTCGGCAACATCGTGGACGAGGTGGCCTACCACGAGAA
GTACCCCACCATCTACCACCTGAGAAAGAAACTGGTGGACAGCACCGACAAGGCCGACCTGCGGCTGATC
TATCTGGCCCTGGCCCACATGATCAAGTTCCGGGGCCACTTCCTGATCGAGGGCGACCTGAACCCCGACA
ACAGCGACGTGGACAAGCTGTTCATCCAGCTGGTGCAGACCTACAACCAGCTGTTCGAGGAAAACCCCAT
CAACGCCAGCGGCGTGGACGCCAAGGCCATCCTGTCTGCCAGACTGAGCAAGAGCAGACGGCTGGAAAAT
CTGATCGCCCAGCTGCCCGGCGAGAAGAAGAATGGCCTGTTCGGAAACCTGATTGCCCTGAGCCTGGGCC
TGACCCCCAACTTCAAGAGCAACTTCGACCTGGCCGAGGATGCCAAACTGCAGCTGAGCAAGGACACCTA
CGACGACGACCTGGACAACCTGCTGGCCCAGATCGGCGACCAGTACGCCGACCTGTTTCTGGCCGCCAAG
AACCTGTCCGACGCCATCCTGCTGAGCGACATCCTGAGAGTGAACACCGAGATCACCAAGGCCCCCCTGA
GCGCCTCTATGATCAAGAGATACGACGAGCACCACCAGGACCTGACCCTGCTGAAAGCTCTCGTGCGGCA
GCAGCTGCCTGAGAAGTACAAAGAGATTTTCTTCGACCAGAGCAAGAACGGCTACGCCGGCTACATTGAC
GGCGGAGCCAGCCAGGAAGAGTTCTACAAGTTCATCAAGCCCATCCTGGAAAAGATGGACGGCACCGAGG
AACTGCTCGTGAAGCTGAACAGAGAGGACCTGCTGCGGAAGCAGCGGACCTTCGACAACGGCAGCATCCC
CCACCAGATCCACCTGGGAGAGCTGCACGCCATTCTGCGGCGGCAGGAAGATTTTTACCCATTCCTGAAG
GACAACCGGGAAAAGATCGAGAAGATCCTGACCTTCCGCATCCCCTACTACGTGGGCCCTCTGGCCAGGG
GAAACAGCAGATTCGCCTGGATGACCAGAAAGAGCGAGGAAACCATCACCCCCTGGAACTTCGAGGAAGT
GGTGGACAAGGGCGCTTCCGCCCAGAGCTTCATCGAGCGGATGACCGCCTTCGATAAGAACCTGCCCAAC
GAGAAGGTGCTGCCCAAGCACAGCCTGCTGTACGAGTACTTCACCGTGTATAACGAGCTGACCAAAGTGA
AATACGTGACCGAGGGAATGAGAAAGCCCGCCTTCCTGAGCGGCGAGCAGAAAAAGGCCATCGTGGACCT
GCTGTTCAAGACCAACCGGAAAGTGACCGTGAAGCAGCTGAAAGAGGACTACTTCAAGAAAATCGAGTGC
TTCGACTCCGTGGAAATCTCCGGCGTGGAAGATCGGTTCAACGCCTCCCTGGGCACATACCACGATCTGC
TGAAAATTATCAAGGACAAGGACTTCCTGGACAATGAGGAAAACGAGGACATTCTGGAAGATATCGTGCT
GACCCTGACACTGTTTGAGGACAGAGAGATGATCGAGGAACGGCTGAAAACCTATGCCCACCTGTTCGAC
GACAAAGTGATGAAGCAGCTGAAGCGGCGGAGATACACCGGCTGGGGCGCGCTGAGCCGGAAGCTGATCA
ACGGCATCCGCGACAAGCAGTCCGGCAAGACAATCCTGGATTTCCTGAAGTCCGACGGCTTCGCCAACAG
AAACTTCATGGCGCTGATCCACGACGACAGCCTGACCTTTAAAGAGGACATCCAGAAAGCCCAGGTGTCC
GGCCAGGGCGATAGCCTGCACGAGCACATTGCCAATCTCGCCGGCAGCCCCGCCATTAAGAAGGGCATCC
TCCAGACAGTGAAGGTGGTGGACGAGCTGGTGAAAGTGATGGGCCGGCACAAGCCCGAGAACATCGTGAT
CGAAATGGCCAGAGAGAACCAGACCACCCAGAAGGGACAGAAGAACAGTCGCGAGAGAATGAAGCGGATC
GAAGAGGGCATCAAAGAGCTGGGCAGCCAGATCCTGAAAGAACACCCCGTGGAAAACACCCAGCTCCAGA
ACGAGAAGCTGTACCTGTACTACCTCCAGAATGGGCGGGATATGTACGTGGACCAGGAACTGGACATCAA
CCGGCTGTCCGACTACGATGTGGACCATATCGTGCCTCAGAGCTTTCTTAAGGACGACTCCATCGACAAC
AAGGTGCTGACCAGAAGCGACAAGAACCGGGGCAAGAGCGACAACGTGCCCTCCGAAGAGGTCGTGAAGA
AGATGAAGAACTACTGGCGGCAGCTGCTGAACGCCAAGCTGATTACCCAGAGAAAGTTCGACAATCTGAC
CAAGGCCGAGAGAGGCGGCCTGAGCGAACTGGATAAGGCCGGCTTCATCAAGAGACAGCTGGTGGAAACC
CGGGCGATCACAAAGCACGTGGCACAGATCCTGGACTCCCGGATGAACACTAAGTACGACGAGAATGACA
AGCTGATCCGGGAAGTGAAAGTGATCACCCTGAAGTCCAAGCTGGTGTCCGATTTCCGGAAGGATTTCCA
GTTTTACAAAGTGCGCGAGATCAACAACTACCACCACGCCCACGACGCCTACCTGAACGCCGTCGTGGGA
ACCGCCCTGATCAAAAAGTACCCTAAGCTGGAAAGCGAGTTCGTGTACGGCGACTACAAGGTGTACGACG
TGCGGAAGATGATCGCCAAGAGCGAGCAGGAAATCGGCAAGGCTACCGCCAAGTACTTCTTCTACAGCAA
CATCATGAACTTTTTCAAGACCGAGATTACCCTGGCCAACGGCGAGATCCGGAAGCGGCCTCTGATCGAG
ACAAACGGCGAAACCGGGGAGATCGTGTGGGATAAGGGCCGGGATTTTGCCACCGTGCGGAAAGTGCTGA
GCATGCCCCAAGTGAATATCGTGAAAAAGACCGAGGTGCAGACAGGCGGCTTCAGCAAAGAGTCTATCCT
GCCCAAGAGGAACAGCGATAAGCTGATCGCCAGAAAGAAGGACTGGGATCCTAAGAAGTACGGCGGCTTC
GACAGCCCCACCGTGGCCTATTCTGTGCTGGTGGTGGCCAAAGTGGAAAAGGGCAAGTCCAAGAAGCTTA
AGAGTGTGAAAGAGCTGCTGGGGATCACCATCATGGAAAGAAGCAGCTTCGAGAAGAATCCCATCGACTT
TCTGGAAGCCAAGGGCTACAAAGAAGTGAAAAAGGACCTGATCATCAAGCTGCCTAAGTACTCGCTCTTC
GAGCTGGAAAACGGCCGGAAGAGAATGCTGGCCTCTGCCGGCGAATTGCAGAAGGGAAACGAACTGGCTC
TTCCCTCCAAATATGTGAACTTCCTGTACCTGGCCAGCCACTATGAGAAGCTGAAGGGCTCCCCCGAGGA
TAATGAGCAGAAACAGCTGTTTGTGGAACAGCACAAGCACTACCTGGACGAGATCATCGAGCAGATCAGC
GAGTTCTCCAAGAGAGTGATCCTGGCCGACGCTAATCTGGACAAAGTGCTGTCCGCCTACAACAAGCACC
GGGATAAGCCCATCAGAGAGCAGGCCGAGAATATCATCCACCTGTTTACCCTGACCAATCTGGGAGCCCC
TGCCGCCTTCAAGTACTTTGACACCACCATCGATAGGAAGAGGTACACGTCGACCAAAGAGGTGCTGGAC
GCCACCCTGATCCACCAGAGCATCACCGGCCTGTACGAAACGCGTATCGACCTGTCTCAGCTGGGAGGCG
ACAAAAGGCCGGCGGCCACGAAAAAGGCCGGCCAGGCAAAAAAGAAAAAGTAAGAATTCCTAGAGCTCGC
TGATCAGCCTCGACTGTGCCTTCTAGTTGCCAGCCATCTGTTGTTTGCCCCTCCCCCGTGCCTTCCTTGA
CCCTGGAAGGTGCCACTCCCACTGTCCTTTCCTAATAAAATGAGGAAATTGCATCGCATTGTCTGAGTAG
GTGTCATTCTATTCTGGGGGGTGGGGTGGGGCAGGACAGCAAGGGGGAGGATTGGGAAGAGAATAGCAGG
CATGCTGGGGAGCGGCCGCAGGAACCCCTAGTGATGGAGTTGGCCACTCCCTCTCTGCGCGCTCGCTCGC
TCACTGAGGCCGGGCGACCAAAGGTCGCCCGACGCCCGGGCTTTGCCCGGGCGGCCTCAGTGAGCGAGCG
AGCGCGCAGCTGCCTGCAGGGGCGCCTGATGCGGTATTTTCTCCTTACGCATCTGTGCGGTATTTCACAC
CGCATA
[95 nt withheld, positions 5537-5631]
T
[46 nt withheld, positions 5633-5678]
C
[141 nt withheld, positions 5680-5820]
CCTTTGACGTTGGAGTCCACGTTCTTT
[37 nt withheld, positions 5848-5884]
ACTCTATCTCGGGCTATTCTTTTGATTTATAAGGGATTTTGCCGATTTCGGTCTATTGGTTAAAAAATGA
GCTGATTTAACAAAAATTTAACGCGAATTTTAACAAAATATTAACGTTTACAATTTTATGGTGCACTCTC
AGTACAATCTGCTCTGATGCCGCATAGTTAAGCCAGCCCCGACACCCGCCAACACCCGCTGACGCGCCCT
GACGGGCTTGTCTGCTCCCGGCATCCGCTTACAGACAAGCTGTGACCGTCTCCGGGAGCTGCATGTGTCA
GAGGTTTTCACCGTCATCACCGAAACGCGCGAGACGAAAGGGCCTCGTGATACGCCTATTTTTATAGGTT
AATGTCATGATAATAATGGTTTCTTAGACGTCAGGTGGCACTTTTCGGGGAAATGTGCGCGGAACCCCTA
TTTGTTTATTTTTCTAAATACATTCAAATATGTATCCGCTCATGAGACAATAACCCTGATAAATGCTTCA
ATAATATTGAAAAAGGAAGAGTATGAGTATTCAACATTTCCGTGTCGCCCTTATTCCCTTTTTTGCGGCA
TTTTGCCTTCCTGTTTTTGCTCACCCAGAAACGCTGGTGAAAGTAAAAGATGCTGAAGATCAGTTGGGTG
CACGAGTGGGTTACATCGAACTGGATCTCAACAGCGGTAAGATCCTTGAGAGTTTTCGCCCCGAAGAACG
TTTTCCAATGATGAGCACTTTTAAAGTTCTGCTATGTGGCGCGGTATTATCCCGTATTGACGCCGGGCAA
GAGCAACTCGGTCGCCGCATACACTATTCTCAGAATGACTTGGTTGAGTACTCACCAGTCACAGAAAAGC
ATCTTACGGATGGCATGACAGTAAGAGAATTATGCAGTGCTGCCATAACCATGAGTGATAACACTGCGGC
CAACTTACTTCTGACAACGATCGGAGGACCGAAGGAGCTAACCGCTTTTTTGCACAACATGGGGGATCAT
GTAACTCGCCTTGATCGTTGGGAACCGGAGCTGAATGAAGCCATACCAAACGACGAGCGTGACACCACGA
TGCCTGTAGCAATGGCAACAACGTTGCGCAAACTATTAACTGGCGAACTACTTACTCTAGCTTCCCGGCA
ACAATTAATAGACTGGATGGAGGCGGATAAAGTTGCAGGACCACTTCTGCGCTCGGCCCTTCCGGCTGGC
TGGTTTATTGCTGATAAATCTGGAGCCGGTGAGCGTGGAAGCCGCGGTATCATTGCAGCACTGGGGCCAG
ATGGTAAGCCCTCCCGTATCGTAGTTATCTACACGACGGGGAGTCAGGCAACTATGGATGAACGAAATAG
ACAGATCGCTGAGATAGGTGCCTCACTGATTAAGCATTGGTAACTGTCAGACCAAGTTTACTCATATATA
CTTTAGATTGATTTAAAACTTCATTTTTAATTTAAAAGGATCTAGGTGAAGATCCTTTTTGATAATCTCA
TGACCAAAATCCCTTAACGTGAGTTTTCGTTCCACTGAGCGTCAGACCCCGTAGAAAAGATCAAAGGATC
TTCTTGAGATCCTTTTTTTCTGCGCGTAATCTGCTGCTTGCAAACAAAAAAACCACCGCTACCAGCGGTG
GTTTGTTTGCCGGATCAAGAGCTACCAACTCTTTTTCCGAAGGTAACTGGCTTCAGCAGAGCGCAGATAC
CAAATACTGTTCTTCTAGTGTAGCCGTAGTTAGGCCACCACTTCAAGAACTCTGTAGCACCGCCTACATA
CCTCGCTCTGCTAATCCTGTTACCAGTGGCTGCTGCCAGTGGCGATAAGTCGTGTCTTACCGGGTTGGAC
TCAAGACGATAGTTACCGGATAAGGCGCAGCGGTCGGGCTGAACGGGGGGTTCGTGCACACAGCCCAGCT
TGGAGCGAACGACCTACACCGAACTGAGATACCTACAGCGTGAGCTATGAGAAAGCGCCACGCTTCCCGA
AGGGAGAAAGGCGGACAGGTATCCGGTAAGCGGCAGGGTCGGAACAGGAGAGCGCACGAGGGAGCTTCCA
GGGGGAAACGCCTGGTATCTTTATAGTCCTGTCGGGTTTCGCCACCTCTGACTTGAGCGTCGATTTTTGT
GATGCTCGTCAGGGGGGCGGAGCCTATGGAAAAACGCCAGCAACGCGGCCTTTTTACGGTTCCTGGCCTT
TTGCTGGCCTTTTGCTCACATG
Features (pLannotate 1.2.2; 14 found; start..end, strand, type, name):
     12..297     +  enhancer       CMV enhancer: human cytomegalovirus immediate early enhancer; contains an 18-bp deletion relative to the standard CMV enhancer
    299..576     +  promoter       chicken β-actin promoter: No description available
    577..804     +  intron         hybrid intron: hybrid between chicken β-actin (CBA) and minute virus of mice (MMV) introns (Gray et al., 2011)
    942..5042    +  CDS            Cas9: Cas9 (Csn1) endonuclease from the Streptococcus pyogenes Type II CRISPR/Cas system generates RNA-guided double strand breaks in DNA
   5043..5090    +  CDS            nucleoplasmin NLS: bipartite nuclear localization signal from nucleoplasmin
   5124..5235    +  polyA_signal   bGH poly(A) signal: bovine growth hormone polyadenylation signal
   5340..5480    +  repeat_region  AAV2 ITR: inverted terminal repeat of adeno-associated virus serotype 2 inverted
   5485..5536    -  misc_feature   bom (fragment): basis of mobility region from pBR322
   5555..6010    +  rep_origin     f1 ori (sequence partly withheld): f1 bacteriophage origin of replication; arrow indicates direction of (+) strand synthesis
   6011..6060    -  misc_feature   bom (fragment): basis of mobility region from pBR322
   6162..6197    -  CDS            rop (fragment): Rop protein, which maintains plasmids at low copy number; rop
   6292..6396    +  promoter       AmpR promoter: bla
   6397..7257    +  CDS            AmpR: β-lactamase; bla; confers resistance to ampicillin, carbenicillin, and related antibiotics
   7428..8016    +  rep_origin     ori: high-copy-number ColE1/pMB1/pBR322/pUC origin of replication
