[The description below was written by a language model from this plasmid's Addgene catalogue record and pLannotate feature annotations shown in this document.]
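Description:
pKH-1699 is a mammalian expression plasmid of about 8.1 kb for SpCas9-HF1, a high-fidelity variant of the Streptococcus pyogenes Cas9 nuclease engineered to reduce off-target cleavage. It carries no annotated guide RNA cassette, so the sgRNA would have to be supplied from a separate construct. It is propagated in E. coli under ampicillin selection (β-lactamase with its own promoter).

The catalogue fields and the annotated sequences differ on two points. The backbone is listed as p15A, but both the repository-sequenced and depositor-supplied records show a high-copy ColE1/pUC-type origin, which fits the stated high copy number, and no p15A origin is annotated. The promoter is listed as CMV, whereas the feature tables show a composite element: a CMV immediate-early enhancer joined to the chicken β-actin promoter and a hybrid CBA/MVM intron, a CBh-type arrangement that gives strong, broad expression in mammalian cells. This drives the Cas9 open reading frame, which is fused at its C terminus to a bipartite nucleoplasmin nuclear localization signal and followed by the bovine growth hormone polyadenylation signal. About 140 bp between the intron and the annotated Cas9 coding sequence is unannotated, and the record does not say what it contains. The HF1 substitutions are also not marked individually.

Other backbone elements include an f1/M13 phage origin, short bom and rop fragments, and a single AAV2 inverted terminal repeat downstream of the poly(A) signal. With only one ITR annotated, the plasmid does not appear to be a packageable AAV vector. The associated publication concerns characterizing Cas9 variants with a large library of self-targeting sgRNAs, which suggests this construct served as the nuclease source in such comparisons.
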