Addgene plasmid #124227: pKH-1699
Purpose: Mammalian SpCas9-HF1 expression
Depositing lab: Ervin Welker. Depositing organization: HUN-REN Biological Research Centre Szeged (HUN-REN Szegedi Biológiai Kutatóközpont). Publication: A method for characterizing Cas9 variants via a one-million target sequence library of self-targeting sgRNAs. Talas A, Huszar K, Kulcsar PI, Varga JK, Varga E, Toth E, Welker Z, Erdos G, Pach PF, Welker A, Gyorgypal Z, Tusnady GE, Welker E. Nucleic Acids Res. 2021 Jan 15. pii: 6101605. doi: 10.1093/nar/gkaa1220. PubMed 33450024.
Backbone
  Vector backbone: p15A
  Vector type: Mammalian Expression, CRISPR
Growth in bacteria
  Bacterial resistance: Ampicillin, 100 μg/mL
  Growth temperature: 37°C
  Growth strain: DH5alpha
  Copy number: High Copy
Gene/Insert
  Gene/Insert name: SpCas9-HF1
  Promoter: CMV
  Cloning method: Gibson Cloning
  Sequencing primers: 5′ TAGAAGGCACAGTCGAGG
Terms and licenses: Academic/Nonprofit Terms; Industry Terms: Not Available to Industry
How to cite: pKH-1699 was a gift from Ervin Welker (Addgene plasmid # 124227 ; http://n2t.net/addgene:124227 ; RRID:Addgene_124227)
